LOCUS       Exported 767 bp ds-DNA linear SYN 06-SEP-2021
DEFINITION  Gateway entry clone.
ACCESSION   .
VERSION     .
KEYWORDS    pFOSGE_COF1H10
SOURCE      synthetic DNA construct
  ORGANISM  synthetic DNA construct
REFERENCE   1 (bases 1 to 767)
  AUTHORS   Stampfel G, Kazmar T, Frank O, Wienerroither S, Reiter F, Stark A
  TITLE     Transcriptional regulators form diverse groups with
            context-dependent regulatory functions.
  JOURNAL   Nature. 2015 Nov 9. doi: 10.1038/nature15545.
  PUBMED    26550828
REFERENCE   2 (bases 1 to 767)
  AUTHORS   .
  TITLE     Direct Submission
  JOURNAL   Exported Sep 6, 2021 from SnapGene Server 1.1.58
            http://www.snapgene.com
FEATURES             Location/Qualifiers
     source          1..767
                     /organism="synthetic DNA construct"
                     /mol_type="other DNA"
     protein_bind    73..97
                     /gene="mutant version of attB"
                     /label=attB2
                     /bound_moiety="BP Clonase(TM)"
                     /note="recombination site for the Gateway(R) BP reaction"
ORIGIN
        1 ataatgattt tattttgact gatagtgacc tgttcgttgc aacaaattga taagcaatgc
       61 tttcttataa tgccaacttt gtacaagaaa gctgggtcac tgttgggctt agttaaatca
      121 gacttctttg cctggcaact gaagcaaaca ttgctagcat ctactggttc cagagatttc
      181 caataatccc ggtgctggcg ttgcgtgtaa ttaagatatt caaggaacgc gtcgtaggtt
      241 aagtccaccg tgttcctgca ttgcattcga tgatgatacg gacatttccg gtcgtatatc
      301 caagtgcgtt gcacgggtgg ctttacgcaa gccttatgca aatagtgctt aaaagcctcc
      361 cgatcttttc cataaaacat ccgcgtggtc gtgtacgcga tgccttcatg aatggcttgg
      421 cgcacaattg gctgcgctac gattctcccc acccccacag atgtgacatc cggtttctgt
      481 aaacggatga gcaaccacgg cgggattagt ccaaaacgta tgctggatac aacatccgtt
      541 acgttttcct ctctttgagg ccagtggtgg cttagccacc gagcggctgc catgaagacc
      601 tccagctccg tattcacgcc tatcagatcc gattggatga gcaatagcat tgatttcagc
      661 ggcagtctca aaaactcttt cgatgccacc agcgtgagaa aaaactttga gacgcgctca
      721 agatattgca aatggataac ctcaagtttc agtattttcg cctcaaa
//
