>Addgene plasmid #70846 | pFOSGE_COF1H10 | depositor partial sequence | sequence record 126788 | insert
ATGCCCCACACAGACGACACATTTCCGGAAGGCAGTTCTTGTTGTCCTATTGACATTGTTTCCTCAAATA
AAGTCATCCTGCGCGGCTATGCTTCTAAGGCGAATAAGGATGTCGAAGCGGTGGAGGAGCTAGAAGAGAT
ACAGGAGATGAATGATGAGCTAAGGGATTTGTTCATCAATACAACTGCCATCAATTGCTCGTCCCTTTCT
GAACTAAAAATCCAGACTGACGCTTTCAACACCCTTAAAGAGCGTACACTATTCTCATTGGGATACTCGA
CAGCCGGGCTTTTAAAGAAATCAAAAATCAGTAAGGTTCTAAAAGGGAAGGTCAATTTGTACCAACAGAT
TGTGAGCCTTGTAAAGCAACGTACAAAGACCAATTCAGAGATCACCATAGGAAAGACAAGTCATCCCGTG
CACCTGATGGTCTTACAGAGCTTTTCGCGAATGTTTCGCGATATGGGCAATGACCTGAGCGTGGCCCTGC
CCGAAAAGATGATTACGCCACGCTCCTTTGGCCTAATCTACGAATGGATGATCGAGGACACGCCAGTCTT
GCCGCGACTCGGTCTCCTAGAGGTTTTCCACGCTGCCAAATTTATGGAGATTCCACAGTTGGTCAGGCAG
TGCAAGTATTGCCTCGATCATGGATTCACTGAGGACTCCGCTGCGATGCTGTACTTTGAGGCGAAAATAC
TGAAACTTGAGGTTATCCATTTGCAATATCTTGAGCGCGTCTCAAAGTTTTTTCTCACGCTGGTGGCATC
GAAAGAGTTTTTGAGACTGCCGCTGAAATCAATGCTATTGCTCATCCAATCGGATCTGATAGGCGTGAAT
ACGGAGCTGGAGGTCTTCATGGCAGCCGCTCGGTGGCTAAGCCACCACTGGCCTCAAAGAGAGGAAAACG
TAACGGATGTTGTATCCAGCATACGTTTTGGACTAATCCCGCCGTGGTTGCTCATCCGTTTACAGAAACC
GGATGTCACATCTGTGGGGGTGGGGAGAATCGTAGCGCAGCCAATTGTGCGCCAAGCCATTCATGAAGGC
ATCGCGTACACGACCACGCGGATGTTTTATGGAAAAGATCGGGAGGCTTTTAAGCACTATTTGCATAAGG
CTTGCGTAAAGCCACCCGTGCAACGCACTTGGATATACGACCGGAAATGTCCGTATCATCATCGAATGCA
ATGCAGGAACACGGTGGACTTAACCTACGACGCGTTCCTTGAATATCTTAATTACACGCAACGCCAGCAC
CGGGATTATTGGAAATCTCTGGAACCAGTAGATGCTAGCAATGTTTGCTTCAGTTGCCAGGCAAAGAAGT
CTGATTTAACTAAGCCCAACAGT
