>Addgene plasmid #70846 | pFOSGE_COF1H10 | addgene partial sequence | sequence record 130783 | M13-F20 5'-TGTAAAACGACGGCCAGT-3'
TATGATTTATTTTGACTGATAGTGACCTGTTCGTTGCAACAAATTGATGAGCAATGCTTTTTTATAATGC
CAACGTTTGTACAAAAAAGCAGGCTTCATGCCCCACACAGACGACACATTTCCGGAAGGCAGTTCTTGTT
GTCCTATTGACATTGTTTCCTCAAATAAAGTCATCCTGCGCGGCTATGCTTCTAAGGCGAATAAGGATGT
CGAAGCGGTGGAGGAGCTAGAAGAGATACAGGAGATGAATGATGAGCTAAGGGATTTGTTCATCAATACA
ACTGCCATCAATTGCTCGTCCCTTTCTGAACTAAAAATCCAGACTGACGCTTTCAACACCCTTAAAGAGC
GTACACTATTCTCATTGGGATACTCGACAGCCGGGCTTTTAAAGAAATCAAAAATCAGTAAGGTTCTAAA
AGGGAAGGTCAATTTGTACCAACAGATTGTGAGCCTTGTAAAGCAACGTACAAAGACCAATTCAGAGATC
ACCATAGGAAAGACAAGTCATCCCGTGCACCTGATGGTCTTACAGAGCTTTTCGCGAATGTTTCGCGATA
TGGGCAATGACCTGAGCGTGGCCCTGCCCGAAAAGATGATTACGCCACGCTCCTTTGGCCTAATCTACGA
ATGGATGATCGAGGACACGCCAGTCTTGCCGCGACTCGGTCTCCTAGAGGTTTTCCACGCTGCCAAATTT
ATGGAGATTCCACAGTTGGTCAGGCAGTGCAAGTATTGCCTCGATCATGGATTCACTGAGGACTCCGCTG
CGATGCTGTACTTTGAGGCGAAAATACTGAAACTTGAGGTTATCCATTTGCAATATCTTGAGCGCGTCTC
AAAGTTTTTTCTCACGCTGGTGGCATCGAAAGAGTTTTTGAGACTGCCGCTGAAATCAATGCTATTGCTC
ATCCAATCGGATCTGATAGGCGTGAATACGGAGCTGGAGGTCTTCATGGCAGCCGCTCGGTGGCTAAGCC
ACCACTGGCCTCAAAG
