[The description below was written by a language model from this plasmid's Addgene catalogue record and the feature table of its GenBank file.]
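Description:
pFOSGE_COF1H10 is a Gateway entry clone built on the Invitrogen pDONR221 donor backbone, carrying the Drosophila melanogaster gene CG30357 (FBgn0050357, transcript FBtr0088721) as an insert of about 1.35 kb. It is a high-copy bacterial plasmid maintained in standard E. coli cloning strains under kanamycin selection. The insert was introduced by Gateway recombination, in which an attB-flanked fragment is exchanged into the donor vector by BP Clonase, displacing the donor's counter-selection cassette and leaving the insert flanked by recombination sites that allow directional transfer. M13 forward and reverse primer sites on either side of the cloning position are used for sequence verification.

As an entry clone, the plasmid is not itself an expression construct: the record lists no promoter, tag or reporter driving CG30357. Its role is to act as a shuttle from which the insert can be moved by an LR reaction into any compatible destination vector, which then supplies the promoter, fusion partners and host-specific elements. The associated publication concerns the context-dependent regulatory functions of transcriptional regulators, which suggests that this clone belongs to a larger collection of fly factors, although the record does not state the specific downstream vectors or assays, or whether the insert retains a stop codon.

The available sequence record covers only a 767 bp portion of the plasmid, most likely a single sequencing read. Its only annotated feature is a Gateway recombination site labelled attB2, so the backbone elements and most of the insert are not documented at feature level here.
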