Addgene plasmid #70846: pFOSGE_COF1H10
Purpose: Gateway entry clone
Depositing lab: Alexander Stark. Depositing organization: Research Institute of Molecular Pathology (IMP). Publication: Transcriptional regulators form diverse groups with context-dependent regulatory functions. Stampfel G, Kazmar T, Frank O, Wienerroither S, Reiter F, Stark A. Nature. 2015 Nov 9. doi: 10.1038/nature15545. PubMed 26550828.
Backbone
  Vector backbone: pDONR221
  Backbone manufacturer: Invitrogen
  Backbone size w/o insert (bp): 4762
  Vector type: Gateway entry vector
Growth in bacteria
  Bacterial resistance: Kanamycin, 50 μg/mL
  Growth temperature: 37°C
  Growth strain: DH5alpha
  Copy number: High Copy
Gene/Insert
  Gene/Insert name: CG30357 (alt names: FBgn0050357; CG30357, FBtr0088721)
  Species: D. melanogaster (fly)
  Insert size (bp): 1353
  Entrez Gene: CG30357 (a.k.a. Dmel_CG30357, BcDNA:AT27059, Dmel\CG30357)
  Cloning method: Gateway Cloning
  Sequencing primers: 5′ M13-F20; 3′ M13R
Terms and licenses: Academic/Nonprofit Terms; Industry Terms: Not Available to Industry
How to cite: pFOSGE_COF1H10 was a gift from Alexander Stark (Addgene plasmid # 70846 ; http://n2t.net/addgene:70846 ; RRID:Addgene_70846)
